LOCUS       Exported 6256 bp ds-DNA circular SYN 13-MAY-2021
DEFINITION  Mammalian expression of iLID fused to mRuby3 and intracellular
            signaling domain of TrkA (aa 450-799).
ACCESSION   .
VERSION     .
KEYWORDS    iLID-mRuby3-iTrkA
SOURCE      synthetic DNA construct
  ORGANISM  synthetic DNA construct
REFERENCE   1 (bases 1 to 6256)
  TITLE     Construction of light-activated neurotrophin receptors using the
            improved Light-Induced Dimerizer (iLID)
  JOURNAL   Unpublished
REFERENCE   2 (bases 1 to 6256)
  AUTHORS   .
  TITLE     Direct Submission
  JOURNAL   Exported May 13, 2021 from SnapGene Server 1.1.58
            http://www.snapgene.com
FEATURES             Location/Qualifiers
     source          1..6256
                     /organism="synthetic DNA construct"
                     /mol_type="other DNA"
     enhancer        61..364
                     /label=CMV enhancer
                     /note="human cytomegalovirus immediate early enhancer"
     promoter        365..568
                     /label=CMV promoter
                     /note="human cytomegalovirus (CMV) immediate early
                     promoter"
     primer_bind     519..539
                     /label=CMV-F
                     /note="Human CMV immediate early promoter, forward primer"
     regulatory      1121..1130
                     /regulatory_class="other"
                     /note="vertebrate consensus sequence for strong initiation
                     of translation (Kozak, 1987)"
     CDS             1127..1837
                     /codon_start=1
                     /product="monomeric red fluorescent protein derived from
                     mRuby2, with improved brightness and photostability (Bajar
                     et al., 2016)"
                     /label=mRuby3
                     /translation="MVSKGEELIKENMRMKVVMEGSVNGHQFKCTGEGEGRPYEGVQTM
                     RIKVIEGGPLPFAFDILATSFMYGSRTFIKYPADIPDFFKQSFPEGFTWERVTRYEDGG
                     VVTVTQDTSLEDGELVYNVKVRGVNFPSNGPVMQKKTKGWEPNTEMMYPADGGLRGYTD
                     IALKVDGGGHLHCNFVTTYRSKKTVGNIKMPGVHAVDHRLERIEESDNETYVVQREVAV
                     AKYSNLGGGMDELYK"
     polyA_signal    3044..3165
                     /label=SV40 poly(A) signal
                     /note="SV40 polyadenylation signal"
     primer_bind     complement(3081..3100)
                     /label=SV40pA-R
                     /note="SV40 polyA, reverse primer"
     primer_bind     3135..3154
                     /label=EBV-rev
                     /note="SV40 polyA terminator, reverse primer"
     rep_origin      complement(3172..3627)
                     /direction=LEFT
                     /label=f1 ori
                     /note="f1 bacteriophage origin of replication; arrow
                     indicates direction of (+) strand synthesis"
     primer_bind     complement(3309..3330)
                     /label=F1ori-F
                     /note="F1 origin, forward primer"
     primer_bind     3521..3540
                     /label=F1ori-R
                     /note="F1 origin, reverse primer"
     promoter        3654..3758
                     /gene="bla"
                     /label=AmpR promoter
     promoter        3760..4117
                     /label=SV40 promoter
                     /note="SV40 enhancer and early promoter"
     primer_bind     complement(3783..3803)
                     /label=pBABE 3'
                     /note="SV40 enhancer, reverse primer for pBABE vectors"
     rep_origin      3968..4103
                     /label=SV40 ori
                     /note="SV40 origin of replication"
     primer_bind     4030..4049
                     /label=SV40pro-F
                     /note="SV40 promoter/origin, forward primer"
     CDS             4152..4946
                     /codon_start=1
                     /gene="aph(3')-II (or nptII)"
                     /product="aminoglycoside phosphotransferase from Tn5"
                     /label=NeoR/KanR
                     /note="confers resistance to neomycin, kanamycin, and G418
                     (Geneticin(R))"
                     /translation="MIEQDGLHAGSPAAWVERLFGYDWAQQTIGCSDAAVFRLSAQGRP
                     VLFVKTDLSGALNELQDEAARLSWLATTGVPCAAVLDVVTEAGRDWLLLGEVPGQDLLS
                     SHLAPAEKVSIMADAMRRLHTLDPATCPFDHQAKHRIERARTRMEAGLVDQDDLDEEHQ
                     GLAPAELFARLKASMPDGEDLVVTHGDACLPNIMVENGRFSGFIDCGRLGVADRYQDIA
                     LATRDIAEELGGEWADRFLVLYGIAAPDSQRIAFYRLLDEFF"
     primer_bind     complement(4206..4225)
                     /label=Neo-R
                     /note="Neomycin resistance gene, reverse primer"
     primer_bind     4816..4835
                     /label=Neo-F
                     /note="Neomycin resistance gene, forward primer"
     primer_bind     complement(5134..5153)
                     /label=TK-pA-R
                     /note="Thymidine kinase polyA, reverse primer"
     polyA_signal    5178..5225
                     /label=HSV TK poly(A) signal
                     /note="herpes simplex virus thymidine kinase
                     polyadenylation signal (Cole and Stacy, 1985)"
     rep_origin      5554..6142
                     /direction=RIGHT
                     /label=ori
                     /note="high-copy-number ColE1/pMB1/pBR322/pUC origin of
                     replication"
     primer_bind     6043..6062
                     /label=pBR322ori-F
                     /note="pBR322 origin, forward primer"
ORIGIN
        1 tagttattaa tagtaatcaa ttacggggtc attagttcat agcccatata tggagttccg
       61 cgttacataa cttacggtaa atggcccgcc tggctgaccg cccaacgacc cccgcccatt
      121 gacgtcaata atgacgtatg ttcccatagt aacgccaata gggactttcc attgacgtca
      181 atgggtggag tatttacggt aaactgccca cttggcagta catcaagtgt atcatatgcc
      241 aagtacgccc cctattgacg tcaatgacgg taaatggccc gcctggcatt atgcccagta
      301 catgacctta tgggactttc ctacttggca gtacatctac gtattagtca tcgctattac
      361 catggtgatg cggttttggc agtacatcaa tgggcgtgga tagcggtttg actcacgggg
      421 atttccaagt ctccacccca ttgacgtcaa tgggagtttg ttttggcacc aaaatcaacg
      481 ggactttcca aaatgtcgta acaactccgc cccattgacg caaatgggcg gtaggcgtgt
      541 acggtgggag gtctatataa gcagagctgg tttagtgaac cgtcagatcc gctagcgcta
      601 ccggactcag atctcgagct caagcttcga attcatgggg gagtttctgg caaccacact
      661 ggaacggatc gagaaaaatt tcgtgattac tgatccgaga ctgcctgaca acccaatcat
      721 ttttgcgagc gattccttcc tgcagctgac agaatattct cgggaagaga tcctggggcg
      781 caattgccgt tttctgcagg gacccgagac agaccgtgcc actgttcgga aaatcagaga
      841 tgctattgac aaccagactg aagtgaccgt tcagctgatc aattatacca agagcggcaa
      901 gaagttctgg aacgtgttcc acctgcagcc gatgcgcgat tataagggcg acgtccagta
      961 cttcattggc gtgcagctgg atggcaccga acgtcttcat ggcgccgctg agcgtgaggc
     1021 ggtctgcctg atcaaaaaga cagcctttca gattgctgag gcagcgaacg acgaaaatta
     1081 ctttggaagc gggagtggga gcccccggga tccaccggtc gccaccatgg tgtctaaggg
     1141 cgaagagctg atcaaggaaa atatgcgtat gaaggtggtc atggaaggtt cggtcaacgg
     1201 ccaccaattc aaatgcacag gtgaaggaga aggcagaccg tacgagggag tgcaaaccat
     1261 gaggatcaaa gtcatcgagg gaggacccct gccatttgcc tttgacattc ttgccacgtc
     1321 gttcatgtat ggcagccgta cctttatcaa gtacccggcc gacatccctg atttctttaa
     1381 acagtccttt cctgagggtt ttacttggga aagagttacg agatacgaag atggtggagt
     1441 cgtcaccgtc acgcaggaca ccagccttga ggatggcgag ctcgtctaca acgtcaaggt
     1501 cagaggggta aactttccct ccaatggtcc cgtgatgcag aagaagacca agggttggga
     1561 gcctaataca gagatgatgt atccagcaga tggtggtctg agaggataca ctgacatcgc
     1621 actgaaagtt gatggtggtg gccatctgca ctgcaacttc gtgacaactt acaggtcaaa
     1681 aaagaccgtc gggaacatca agatgcccgg tgtccatgcc gttgatcacc gcctggaaag
     1741 gatcgaggag agtgacaatg aaacctacgt agtgcaaaga gaagtggcag ttgccaaata
     1801 cagcaacctt ggtggtggca tggacgagct gtacaagtcc ggactcagat ctggaggctc
     1861 cggaggcaaa tttgggatca accgccctgc tgtgctggcg ccagaggatg ggctggccat
     1921 gtccctacac ttcatgacac tgggtggcag ttctctttcc cctactgagg gcaaaggctc
     1981 cggactccag ggccacatca tggagaaccc acagtacttc agtgatacct gtgtccacca
     2041 tatcaagcgc caggacatca ttctcaagtg ggagctaggg gagggagcct ttggaaaggt
     2101 ctttcttgct gagtgctaca accttctgaa tgatcaggac aagatgctgg tggctgtcaa
     2161 ggcactgaag gagacatctg agaatgctcg tcaggacttc catcgtgagg cagagctgct
     2221 caccatgcta cagcaccaac acatcgtacg cttctttgga gtctgcacgg agggtggccc
     2281 attgctcatg gtcttcgagt acatgcgcca tggggacctc aaccgtttcc tccggtccca
     2341 cggacctgat gcaaaactgc tggctggcgg cgaggatgtg gctcctggtc ctttgggcct
     2401 tgggcagctt ctggctgtgg ctagccaggt ggctgctggt atggtgtacc tagccagcct
     2461 gcactttgtg caccgggacc tggccacacg caactgtctg gtgggtcagg gactagtggt
     2521 caagattgga gacttcggca tgagcaggga catctacagc acagactact accgtgtggg
     2581 aggtcggacc atgctgccca tccgctggat gcctccagag agcatcctct accgcaagtt
     2641 cagcaccgag agtgatgtgt ggagcttcgg ggtggtgctc tgggagatct tcacctatgg
     2701 aaagcaaccc tggtaccagc tctccaacac tgaggcgatc gagtgcatca cgcagggccg
     2761 ggagctggag cggccgcgcg cctgccctcc tgatgtctac gccatcatgc gcggctgctg
     2821 gcagcgtgag ccgcaacagc gcctcagcat gaaggatgtg cacgcgcggc tgcaggcctt
     2881 ggcacaggcg ccaccgagtt acctggacgt tctgggttag aagcggccgc gactctagat
     2941 cataatcagc cataccacat ttgtagaggt tttacttgct ttaaaaaacc tcccacacct
     3001 ccccctgaac ctgaaacata aaatgaatgc aattgttgtt gttaacttgt ttattgcagc
     3061 ttataatggt tacaaataaa gcaatagcat cacaaatttc acaaataaag catttttttc
     3121 actgcattct agttgtggtt tgtccaaact catcaatgta tcttaaggcg taaattgtaa
     3181 gcgttaatat tttgttaaaa ttcgcgttaa atttttgtta aatcagctca ttttttaacc
     3241 aataggccga aatcggcaaa atcccttata aatcaaaaga atagaccgag atagggttga
     3301 gtgttgttcc agtttggaac aagagtccac tattaaagaa cgtggactcc aacgtcaaag
     3361 gnnnnnnnnn nnnnnnnnnn nnnnnnnnnn nnnnnnnnnn nnnnnnnnnn tnnnnnnnnn
     3421 nnnnnnnnnn nnnnnnnnnn nnnnnnnnnn nnnnnnnnnn nnnnnnnnnn nnnnnnnnnn
     3481 nnnnnnnnnn nnnnnnnnnn nngnnnnnnn nnnnnnnnnn nnnnnnnnnn nnnnnnnnnn
     3541 nnnnnnnnnn nnnnnnnnnn nnnnnnnnnn nnnnnnnnnn nnnnnnnnnn nnnnnnnnnn
     3601 nnnnnnnnnn nnnnnnnnnn nnnnnnncag gtggcacttt tcggggaaat gtgcgcggaa
     3661 cccctatttg tttatttttc taaatacatt caaatatgta tccgctcatg agacaataac
     3721 cctgataaat gcttcaataa tattgaaaaa ggaagagtcc tgaggcggaa agaaccagct
     3781 gtggaatgtg tgtcagttag ggtgtggaaa gtccccaggc tccccagcag gcagaagtat
     3841 gcaaagcatg catctcaatt agtcagcaac caggtgtgga aagtccccag gctccccagc
     3901 aggcagaagt atgcaaagca tgcatctcaa ttagtcagca accatagtcc cgcccctaac
     3961 tccgcccatc ccgcccctaa ctccgcccag ttccgcccat tctccgcccc atggctgact
     4021 aatttttttt atttatgcag aggccgaggc cgcctcggcc tctgagctat tccagaagta
     4081 gtgaggaggc ttttttggag gcctaggctt ttgcaaagat cgatcaagag acaggatgag
     4141 gatcgtttcg catgattgaa caagatggat tgcacgcagg ttctccggcc gcttgggtgg
     4201 agaggctatt cggctatgac tgggcacaac agacaatcgg ctgctctgat gccgccgtgt
     4261 tccggctgtc agcgcagggg cgcccggttc tttttgtcaa gaccgacctg tccggtgccc
     4321 tgaatgaact gcaagacgag gcagcgcggc tatcgtggct ggccacgacg ggcgttcctt
     4381 gcgcagctgt gctcgacgtt gtcactgaag cgggaaggga ctggctgcta ttgggcgaag
     4441 tgccggggca ggatctcctg tcatctcacc ttgctcctgc cgagaaagta tccatcatgg
     4501 ctgatgcaat gcggcggctg catacgcttg atccggctac ctgcccattc gaccaccaag
     4561 cgaaacatcg catcgagcga gcacgtactc ggatggaagc cggtcttgtc gatcaggatg
     4621 atctggacga agagcatcag gggctcgcgc cagccgaact gttcgccagg ctcaaggcga
     4681 gcatgcccga cggcgaggat ctcgtcgtga cccatggcga tgcctgcttg ccgaatatca
     4741 tggtggaaaa tggccgcttt tctggattca tcgactgtgg ccggctgggt gtggcggacc
     4801 gctatcagga catagcgttg gctacccgtg atattgctga agagcttggc ggcgaatggg
     4861 ctgaccgctt cctcgtgctt tacggtatcg ccgctcccga ttcgcagcgc atcgccttct
     4921 atcgccttct tgacgagttc ttctgagcgg gactctgggg ttcgaaatga ccgaccaagc
     4981 gacgcccaac ctgccatcac gagatttcga ttccaccgcc gccttctatg aaaggttggg
     5041 cttcggaatc gttttccggg acgccggctg gatgatcctc cagcgcgggg atctcatgct
     5101 ggagttcttc gcccacccta gggggaggct aactgaaaca cggaaggaga caataccgga
     5161 aggaacccgc gctatgacgg caataaaaag acagaataaa acgcacggtg ttgggtcgtt
     5221 tgttcataaa cgcggggttc ggtcccaggg ctggcactct gtcgataccc caccgagacc
     5281 ccattggggc caatacgccc gcgtttcttc cttttcccca ccccaccccc caagttcggg
     5341 tgaaggccca gggctcgcag ccaacgtcgg ggcggcaggc cctgccatag cctcaggtta
     5401 ctcatatata ctttagattg atttaaaact tcatttttaa tttaaaagga tctaggtgaa
     5461 gatccttttt gataatctca tgaccaaaat cccttaacgt gagttttcgt tccactgagc
     5521 gtcagacccc gtagaaaaga tcaaaggatc ttcttgagat cctttttttc tgcgcgtaat
     5581 ctgctgcttg caaacaaaaa aaccaccgct accagcggtg gtttgtttgc cggatcaaga
     5641 gctaccaact ctttttccga aggtaactgg cttcagcaga gcgcagatac caaatactgt
     5701 tcttctagtg tagccgtagt taggccacca cttcaagaac tctgtagcac cgcctacata
     5761 cctcgctctg ctaatcctgt taccagtggc tgctgccagt ggcgataagt cgtgtcttac
     5821 cgggttggac tcaagacgat agttaccgga taaggcgcag cggtcgggct gaacgggggg
     5881 ttcgtgcaca cagcccagct tggagcgaac gacctacacc gaactgagat acctacagcg
     5941 tgagctatga gaaagcgcca cgcttcccga agggagaaag gcggacaggt atccggtaag
     6001 cggcagggtc ggaacaggag agcgcacgag ggagcttcca gggggaaacg cctggtatct
     6061 ttatagtcct gtcgggtttc gccacctctg acttgagcgt cgatttttgt gatgctcgtc
     6121 aggggggcgg agcctatgga aaaacgccag caacgcggcc tttttacggt tcctggcctt
     6181 ttgctggcct tttgctcaca tgttctttcc tgcgttatcc cctgattctg tggataaccg
     6241 tattaccgcc atgcat
//
